Addgene plasmid #214618: pGL4_10xUAS-CMVmin-BC0374-luc2
Purpose: barcoded assay, UAS sensor for split TEV assays
Depositing lab: Michael Wehr. Depositing organization: Systasy Bioscience GmbH. Publication: Protocol for identifying properties of ERBB receptor antagonists using the barcoded ERBBprofiler assay. Popovic L, Rossner MJ, Wehr MC. STAR Protoc. 2024 Apr 16;5(2):102987. doi: 10.1016/j.xpro.2024.102987. PubMed 38635397.
Backbone
  Vector backbone: pGL4
  Vector type: Mammalian Expression, Luciferase
Growth in bacteria
  Bacterial resistance: Ampicillin, 100 μg/mL
  Growth temperature: 37°C
  Growth strain: DH5alpha
  Copy number: High Copy
Gene/Insert
  Gene/Insert name: 10x clustered UAS element with barcode 0374
  Species: Synthetic
  Cloning method: Gateway Cloning
Terms and licenses: Academic/Nonprofit Terms; Industry Terms: Not Available to Industry
How to cite: pGL4_10xUAS-CMVmin-BC0374-luc2 was a gift from Michael Wehr (Addgene plasmid # 214618 ; http://n2t.net/addgene:214618 ; RRID:Addgene_214618)
