[The description below was written by a language model from this plasmid's Addgene catalogue record and pLannotate feature annotations shown in this document.]
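Description:
pGL4_10xUAS-CMVmin-BC0374-luc2 is a mammalian luciferase reporter plasmid built on the pGL4 backbone and used as a Gal4-responsive sensor in barcoded split TEV assays. It is propagated in E. coli through a high-copy ColE1/pUC-type origin with ampicillin selection (AmpR). It also carries a hygromycin B phosphotransferase cassette driven by the SV40 enhancer/early promoter and ended by a synthetic poly(A) signal, which would permit selection in mammalian cells. A synthetic poly(A) signal and an RNA polymerase II pause site lie upstream of the reporter region, a standard pGL4 arrangement that limits read-through transcription from the backbone.

The reporter cassette was assembled by Gateway cloning, and its modules are separated by attB1, attB4, attB3 and attB2 sites. The first module is a synthetic cluster of ten UAS elements, which the automated annotation detects only as several fragmentary Gal4-binding matches. It is followed by a minimal CMV promoter that has little activity unless a Gal4-based activator binds upstream. Between attB3 and attB2 lies a short segment flanked by opposing T3 and T7 promoter sequences. This is presumably where barcode 0374 sits, although the feature table does not annotate the barcode itself. Downstream is the synthetic firefly luc2 coding sequence fused to hCL1 and hPEST degradation sequences, which shorten the reporter's half-life so that the signal tracks transcriptional changes more closely, and then an SV40 poly(A) signal.

In split TEV assays, a protein interaction reconstitutes TEV protease activity, which releases a Gal4-type transcription factor that then activates this sensor. The output can be read as luciferase activity or as the transcribed barcode, which supports multiplexed profiling such as the ERBB receptor antagonist assay linked to this deposit.
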