Features (pLannotate 1.2.2; 25 found; start..end, strand, type, name):
     47..71      +  protein_bind   attB1: mutant version of attB; recombination site for the Gateway® BP reaction BP Clonase™
    101..119     +  protein_bind   5X UAS (fragment): five tandem copies of the "ScaI site" 17-mer CGGAGTACTGTCCTCCG, an upstream activating sequence (UAS) that efficiently binds yeast Gal4 (Webster et al., 1988; Pfeiffer et al., 2010) GAL4
    187..204     +  protein_bind   5X UAS (fragment): five tandem copies of the "ScaI site" 17-mer CGGAGTACTGTCCTCCG, an upstream activating sequence (UAS) that efficiently binds yeast Gal4 (Webster et al., 1988; Pfeiffer et al., 2010) GAL4
    235..253     +  protein_bind   5X UAS (fragment): five tandem copies of the "ScaI site" 17-mer CGGAGTACTGTCCTCCG, an upstream activating sequence (UAS) that efficiently binds yeast Gal4 (Webster et al., 1988; Pfeiffer et al., 2010) GAL4
    321..338     +  protein_bind   5X UAS (fragment): five tandem copies of the "ScaI site" 17-mer CGGAGTACTGTCCTCCG, an upstream activating sequence (UAS) that efficiently binds yeast Gal4 (Webster et al., 1988; Pfeiffer et al., 2010) GAL4
    358..378     -  protein_bind   attB4: mutant version of attB; core recombination site for the Gateway® BP reaction BP Clonase™
    394..431     +  promoter       minimal CMV promoter: human cytomegalovirus (CMV) immediate early promoter
    514..534     +  protein_bind   attB3: mutant version of attB; core recombination site for the Gateway® BP reaction BP Clonase™
    561..579     +  promoter       T3 promoter: promoter for bacteriophage T3 RNA polymerase
    643..661     -  promoter       T7 promoter: promoter for bacteriophage T7 RNA polymerase
    688..708     -  protein_bind   attB2: mutant version of attB; core recombination site for the Gateway® BP reaction BP Clonase™
    773..2425    +  CDS            luciferase: firefly luciferase synthetic luc2 version of the luciferase gene
   2429..2476    +  CDS            hCL1: non-ORF yeast peptide conferring ubiquitin-dependent degradation human codon-optimized
   2483..2599    +  CDS            hPEST: PEST degradation sequence from mouse ornithine decarboxylase human codon-optimized
   2648..2769    -  polyA_signal   SV40 poly(A) signal: SV40 polyadenylation signal
   2795..2926    -  CDS            LT_SV40 (fragment): Experimental evidence at protein level: Swiss-Prot protein existence level 1. Isoform 17kT antigen targets host RBL2 for degradation and promotes cell proliferation. Transactivates host cyclin A promoter through its J domain. From Simian virus 40 (SV40).
   2963..3320    +  promoter       SV40 promoter: SV40 enhancer and early promoter
   3351..4388    +  CDS            HygR: hygromycin B phosphotransferase confers resistance to hygromycin
   4412..4460    +  polyA_signal   poly(A) signal: synthetic polyadenylation signal
   4476..4607    +  CDS            TcR (fragment): tetracycline efflux protein; tet; confers resistance to tetracycline
   4787..5375    -  rep_origin     ori: high-copy-number ColE1/pMB1/pBR322/pUC origin of replication
   5575..6435    -  CDS            AmpR: β-lactamase confers resistance to ampicillin, carbenicillin, and related antibiotics
   6436..6477    -  promoter       AmpR promoter (fragment): bla
   6540..6588    +  polyA_signal   poly(A) signal: synthetic polyadenylation signal
   6602..6693    +  misc_feature   pause site: RNA polymerase II transcriptional pause signal from the human α2 globin gene
>Addgene plasmid #214618 | pGL4_10xUAS-CMVmin-BC0374-luc2 | addgene full sequence | sequence record 426593 | Addgene NGS Result
GGCCTAACTGGCCGGTACCTGAGCTCGCTAGCCTCGAGGATATCAAACAAGTTTGTACAAAAAAGCAGGC
TCCCTAACTGGCCGGTACCGAGTTTCTAGACGGAGTACTGTCCTCCGAGCGGAGTACTGTCCTCCGACTC
GAGCGGAGTACTGTCCTCCGATCGGAGTACTGTCCTCCGCGAATTCCGGAGTACTGTCCTCCGAAGACGC
TAGTGCCGGTACCGAGTTTCTAGACGGAGTACTGTCCTCCGAGCGGAGTACTGTCCTCCGACTCGAGCGG
AGTACTGTCCTCCGATCGGAGTACTGTCCTCCGCGAATTCCGGAGTACTGTCCTCCGAAGACGCTAGCGG
GGGGCTACAACTTTTCTATACAAAGTTGCGGTACCCGGGTCGAGTAGGCGTGTACGGTGGGAGGCCTATA
TAAGCAGAGCTCGTTTAGTGAACCGTCAGATCGCCTGGAGACGCCATCCACGCTGTTTTGACCTCCATAG
AAGACACCGGGACCGATCCAGCCCAACTTTGTATAATAAAGTTGAGCTAGTTGCTAAGTCTGCCGAGTAG
AATTAACCCTCACTAAAGGGTAGGTGACACTATTACTCAAATACTTCTACTTTACAGGCTGACTTTTACT
TCTATACTACATCCTATAGTGAGTCGTATTAGTAGACGCGAGTCAATGCATGTACGACAGCTTTCTTGTA
CAAAGTGGTTCGATATCAAGATCTGGCCTCGGCGGCCAAGCTTGGCAATCCGGTACTGTTGGTAAAGCCA
CCATGGAAGATGCCAAAAACATTAAGAAGGGCCCAGCGCCATTCTACCCACTCGAAGACGGGACCGCCGG
CGAGCAGCTGCACAAAGCCATGAAGCGCTACGCCCTGGTGCCCGGCACCATCGCCTTTACCGACGCACAT
ATCGAGGTGGACATTACCTACGCCGAGTACTTCGAGATGAGCGTTCGGCTGGCAGAAGCTATGAAGCGCT
ATGGGCTGAATACAAACCATCGGATCGTGGTGTGCAGCGAGAATAGCTTGCAGTTCTTCATGCCCGTGTT
GGGTGCCCTGTTCATCGGTGTGGCTGTGGCCCCAGCTAACGACATCTACAACGAGCGCGAGCTGCTGAAC
AGCATGGGCATCAGCCAGCCCACCGTCGTATTCGTGAGCAAGAAAGGGCTGCAAAAGATCCTCAACGTGC
AAAAGAAGCTACCGATCATACAAAAGATCATCATCATGGATAGCAAGACCGACTACCAGGGCTTCCAAAG
CATGTACACCTTCGTGACTTCCCATTTGCCACCCGGCTTCAACGAGTACGACTTCGTGCCCGAGAGCTTC
GACCGGGACAAAACCATCGCCCTGATCATGAACAGTAGTGGCAGTACCGGATTGCCCAAGGGCGTAGCCC
TACCGCACCGCACCGCTTGTGTCCGATTCAGTCATGCCCGCGACCCCATCTTCGGCAACCAGATCATCCC
CGACACCGCTATCCTCAGCGTGGTGCCATTTCACCACGGCTTCGGCATGTTCACCACGCTGGGCTACTTG
ATCTGCGGCTTTCGGGTCGTGCTCATGTACCGCTTCGAGGAGGAGCTATTCTTGCGCAGCTTGCAAGACT
ATAAGATTCAATCTGCCCTGCTGGTGCCCACACTATTTAGCTTCTTCGCTAAGAGCACTCTCATCGACAA
GTACGACCTAAGCAACTTGCACGAGATCGCCAGCGGCGGGGCGCCGCTCAGCAAGGAGGTAGGTGAGGCC
GTGGCCAAACGCTTCCACCTACCAGGCATCCGCCAGGGCTACGGCCTGACAGAAACAACCAGCGCCATTC
TGATCACCCCCGAAGGGGACGACAAGCCTGGCGCAGTAGGCAAGGTGGTGCCCTTCTTCGAGGCTAAGGT
GGTGGACTTGGACACCGGTAAGACACTGGGTGTGAACCAGCGCGGCGAGCTGTGCGTCCGTGGCCCCATG
ATCATGAGCGGCTACGTTAACAACCCCGAGGCTACAAACGCTCTCATCGACAAGGACGGCTGGCTGCACA
GCGGCGACATCGCCTACTGGGACGAGGACGAGCACTTCTTCATCGTGGACCGGCTGAAGAGCCTGATCAA
ATACAAGGGCTACCAGGTAGCCCCAGCCGAACTGGAGAGCATCCTGCTGCAACACCCCAACATCTTCGAC
GCCGGGGTCGCCGGCCTGCCCGACGACGATGCCGGCGAGCTGCCCGCCGCAGTCGTCGTGCTGGAACACG
GTAAAACCATGACCGAGAAGGAGATCGTGGACTATGTGGCCAGCCAGGTTACAACCGCCAAGAAGCTGCG
CGGTGGTGTTGTGTTCGTGGACGAGGTGCCTAAAGGACTGACCGGCAAGTTGGACGCCCGCAAGATCCGC
GAGATTCTCATTAAGGCCAAGAAGGGCGGCAAGATCGCCGTGTAATCTGCTTGCAAGAACTGGTTCAGTA
GCTTAAGCCACTTTGTGATCCACCTTAACAGCCACGGCTTCCCTCCCGAGGTGGAGGAGCAGGCCGCCGG
CACCCTGCCCATGAGCTGCGCCCAGGAGAGCGGCATGGATAGACACCCTGCTGCTTGCGCCAGCGCCAGG
ATCAACGTCTAACTGCAGTCTAGAGTCGGGGCGGCCGGCCGCTTCGAGCAGACATGATAAGATACATTGA
TGAGTTTGGACAAACCACAACTAGAATGCAGTGAAAAAAATGCTTTATTTGTGAAATTTGTGATGCTATT
GCTTTATTTGTAACCATTATAAGCTGCAATAAACAAGTTAACAACAACAATTGCATTCATTTTATGTTTC
AGGTTCAGGGGGAGGTGTGGGAGGTTTTTTAAAGCAAGTAAAACCTCTACAAATGTGGTAAAATCGATAA
GGATCCGTTTGCGTATTGGGCGCTCTTCCGCTGATCTGCGCAGCACCATGGCCTGAAATAACCTCTGAAA
GAGGAACTTGGTTAGCTACCTTCTGAGGCGGAAAGAACCAGCTGTGGAATGTGTGTCAGTTAGGGTGTGG
AAAGTCCCCAGGCTCCCCAGCAGGCAGAAGTATGCAAAGCATGCATCTCAATTAGTCAGCAACCAGGTGT
GGAAAGTCCCCAGGCTCCCCAGCAGGCAGAAGTATGCAAAGCATGCATCTCAATTAGTCAGCAACCATAG
TCCCGCCCCTAACTCCGCCCATCCCGCCCCTAACTCCGCCCAGTTCCGCCCATTCTCCGCCCCATGGCTG
ACTAATTTTTTTTATTTATGCAGAGGCCGAGGCCGCCTCTGCCTCTGAGCTATTCCAGAAGTAGTGAGGA
GGCTTTTTTGGAGGCCTAGGCTTTTGCAAAAAGCTCGATTCTTCTGACACTAGCGCCACCATGAAGAAGC
CCGAACTCACCGCTACCAGCGTTGAAAAATTTCTCATCGAGAAGTTCGACAGTGTGAGCGACCTGATGCA
GTTGTCGGAGGGCGAAGAGAGCCGAGCCTTCAGCTTCGATGTCGGCGGACGCGGCTATGTACTGCGGGTG
AATAGCTGCGCTGATGGCTTCTACAAAGACCGCTACGTGTACCGCCACTTCGCCAGCGCTGCACTACCCA
TCCCCGAAGTGTTGGACATCGGCGAGTTCAGCGAGAGCCTGACATACTGCATCAGTAGACGCGCCCAAGG
CGTTACTCTCCAAGACCTCCCCGAAACAGAGCTGCCTGCTGTGTTACAGCCTGTCGCCGAAGCTATGGAT
GCTATTGCCGCCGCCGACCTCAGTCAAACCAGCGGCTTCGGCCCATTCGGGCCCCAAGGCATCGGCCAGT
ACACAACCTGGCGGGATTTCATTTGCGCCATTGCTGATCCCCATGTCTACCACTGGCAGACCGTGATGGA
CGACACCGTGTCCGCCAGCGTAGCTCAAGCCCTGGACGAACTGATGCTGTGGGCCGAAGACTGTCCCGAG
GTGCGCCACCTCGTCCATGCCGACTTCGGCAGCAACAACGTCCTGACCGACAACGGCCGCATCACCGCCG
TAATCGACTGGTCCGAAGCTATGTTCGGGGACAGTCAGTACGAGGTGGCCAACATCTTCTTCTGGCGGCC
CTGGCTGGCTTGCATGGAGCAGCAGACTCGCTACTTCGAGCGCCGGCATCCCGAGCTGGCCGGCAGCCCT
CGTCTGCGAGCCTACATGCTGCGCATCGGCCTGGATCAGCTCTACCAGAGCCTCGTGGACGGCAACTTCG
ACGATGCTGCCTGGGCTCAAGGCCGCTGCGATGCCATCGTCCGCAGCGGGGCCGGCACCGTCGGTCGCAC
ACAAATCGCTCGCCGGAGCGCAGCCGTATGGACCGACGGCTGCGTCGAGGTGCTGGCCGACAGCGGCAAC
CGCCGGCCCAGTACACGACCGCGCGCTAAGGAGGTAGGTCGAGTTTAAACTCTAGAACCGGTCATGGCCG
CAATAAAATATCTTTATTTTCATTACATCTGTGTGTTGGTTTTTTGTGTGTTCGAACTAGATGCTGTCGA
CCGATGCCCTTGAGAGCCTTCAACCCAGTCAGCTCCTTCCGGTGGGCGCGGGGCATGACTATCGTCGCCG
CACTTATGACTGTCTTCTTTATCATGCAACTCGTAGGACAGGTGCCGGCAGCGCTCTTCCGCTTCCTCGC
TCACTGACTCGCTGCGCTCGGTCGTTCGGCTGCGGCGAGCGGTATCAGCTCACTCAAAGGCGGTAATACG
GTTATCCACAGAATCAGGGGATAACGCAGGAAAGAACATGTGAGCAAAAGGCCAGCAAAAGGCCAGGAAC
CGTAAAAAGGCCGCGTTGCTGGCGTTTTTCCATAGGCTCCGCCCCCCTGACGAGCATCACAAAAATCGAC
GCTCAAGTCAGAGGTGGCGAAACCCGACAGGACTATAAAGATACCAGGCGTTTCCCCCTGGAAGCTCCCT
CGTGCGCTCTCCTGTTCCGACCCTGCCGCTTACCGGATACCTGTCCGCCTTTCTCCCTTCGGGAAGCGTG
GCGCTTTCTCATAGCTCACGCTGTAGGTATCTCAGTTCGGTGTAGGTCGTTCGCTCCAAGCTGGGCTGTG
TGCACGAACCCCCCGTTCAGCCCGACCGCTGCGCCTTATCCGGTAACTATCGTCTTGAGTCCAACCCGGT
AAGACACGACTTATCGCCACTGGCAGCAGCCACTGGTAACAGGATTAGCAGAGCGAGGTATGTAGGCGGT
GCTACAGAGTTCTTGAAGTGGTGGCCTAACTACGGCTACACTAGAAGAACAGTATTTGGTATCTGCGCTC
TGCTGAAGCCAGTTACCTTCGGAAAAAGAGTTGGTAGCTCTTGATCCGGCAAACAAACCACCGCTGGTAG
CGGTGGTTTTTTTGTTTGCAAGCAGCAGATTACGCGCAGAAAAAAAGGATCTCAAGAAGATCCTTTGATC
TTTTCTACGGGGTCTGACGCTCAGTGGAACGAAAACTCACGTTAAGGGATTTTGGTCATGAGATTATCAA
AAAGGATCTTCACCTAGATCCTTTTAAATTAAAAATGAAGTTTTAAATCAATCTAAAGTATATATGAGTA
AACTTGGTCTGACAGCGGCCGCAAATGCTAAACCACTGCAGTGGTTACCAGTGCTTGATCAGTGAGGCAC
CGATCTCAGCGATCTGCCTATTTCGTTCGTCCATAGTGGCCTGACTCCCCGTCGTGTAGATCACTACGAT
TCGTGAGGGCTTACCATCAGGCCCCAGCGCAGCAATGATGCCGCGAGAGCCGCGTTCACCGGCCCCCGAT
TTGTCAGCAATGAACCAGCCAGCAGGGAGGGCCGAGCGAAGAAGTGGTCCTGCTACTTTGTCCGCCTCCA
TCCAGTCTATGAGCTGCTGTCGTGATGCTAGAGTAAGAAGTTCGCCAGTGAGTAGTTTCCGAAGAGTTGT
GGCCATTGCTACTGGCATCGTGGTATCACGCTCGTCGTTCGGTATGGCTTCGTTCAACTCTGGTTCCCAG
CGGTCAAGCCGGGTCACATGATCACCCATATTATGAAGAAATGCAGTCAGCTCCTTAGGGCCTCCGATCG
TTGTCAGAAGTAAGTTGGCCGCGGTGTTGTCGCTCATGGTAATGGCAGCACTACACAATTCTCTTACCGT
CATGCCATCCGTAAGATGCTTTTCCGTGACCGGCGAGTACTCAACCAAGTCGTTTTGTGAGTAGTGTATA
CGGCGACCAAGCTGCTCTTGCCCGGCGTCTATACGGGACAACACCGCGCCACATAGCAGTACTTTGAAAG
TGCTCATCATCGGGAATCGTTCTTCGGGGCGGAAAGACTCAAGGATCTTGCCGCTATTGAGATCCAGTTC
GATATAGCCCACTCTTGCACCCAGTTGATCTTCAGCATCTTTTACTTTCACCAGCGTTTCGGGGTGTGCA
AAAACAGGCAAGCAAAATGCCGCAAAGAAGGGAATGAGTGCGACACGAAAATGTTGGATGCTCATACTCG
TCCTTTTTCAATATTATTGAAGCATTTATCAGGGTTACTAGTACGTCTCTCAAGGATAAGTAAGTAATAT
TAAGGTACGGGAGGTATTGGACAGGCCGCAATAAAATATCTTTATTTTCATTACATCTGTGTGTTGGTTT
TTTGTGTGAATCGATAGTACTAACATACGCTCTCCATCAAAACAAAACGAAACAAAACAAACTAGCAAAA
TAGGCTGTCCCCAGTGCAAGTGCAGGTGCCAGAACATTTCTCT
